Addgene plasmid #168536: pDONR223 SARS-CoV-1 M_nostop
Purpose: Gateway-compatible Entry vector
Depositing lab: Fritz Roth. Depositing organization: Sinai Health System. Publication: A resource of human coronavirus protein-coding sequences in a flexible, multipurpose Gateway Entry clone collection. Weller B, Lin CW, Pogoutse O, Sauer M, Marin-de la Rosa N, Strobel A, Young V, Knapp JJ, Rayhan A, Falter C, Kim DK, Roth FP, Falter-Braun P. G3 (Bethesda). 2023 Jul 5;13(7):jkad105. doi: 10.1093/g3journal/jkad105. PubMed 37267226.
Backbone
  Vector backbone: pDONR223
  Backbone manufacturer: Rual et al, Genome Res. 14:2128-2135, 2004.
  Backbone size w/o insert (bp): 5005
  Vector type: Other
Growth in bacteria
  Bacterial resistance: Spectinomycin, 50 μg/mL
  Growth temperature: 37°C
  Growth strain: DH5alpha
  Copy number: Unknown
Gene/Insert
  Gene/Insert name: M
  Species: Other
  Insert size (bp): 663
  Entrez Gene: M (a.k.a. sars5)
  Cloning method: Gateway Cloning
  Sequencing primers: 5′ m13-For; 3′ m13-Rev
Resource information
  A portion of this plasmid was derived from a plasmid made by: Falter-Braun Lab
Terms and licenses: Academic/Nonprofit Terms; Industry Terms
How to cite: pDONR223 SARS-CoV-1 M_nostop was a gift from Fritz Roth (Addgene plasmid # 168536 ; http://n2t.net/addgene:168536 ; RRID:Addgene_168536)
