[The description below was written by a language model from this plasmid's Addgene catalogue record.]
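Description:
pDONR223 SARS-CoV-1 M_nostop is a Gateway-compatible Entry clone built on the pDONR223 donor backbone (listed as about 5 kb without insert) and carrying the membrane (M) protein coding sequence of SARS-CoV-1, recorded as a 663 bp insert. It is a bacterial cloning plasmid rather than an expression vector. It is maintained in E. coli under spectinomycin selection, and the record gives the copy number as unknown and does not describe the origin of replication. No feature table accompanies the entry, so individual elements cannot be confirmed. As the product of Gateway cloning into a pDONR vector, the open reading frame would be expected to sit between attL recombination sites, with M13 forward and reverse priming sites on either side used for sequence verification.

The "nostop" designation indicates that the M open reading frame lacks its native termination codon. This is the standard configuration for transferring the ORF by LR recombination into destination vectors that add C-terminal fusions such as epitope tags, fluorescent proteins or assay-specific domains, with translation reading through the recombination site into the downstream tag. The Entry clone itself is not recorded as having a promoter or tag for the insert; expression host, regulatory elements and fusion partners are determined by the chosen destination vector.

The plasmid belongs to a collection of human coronavirus protein-coding sequences assembled as a flexible, multipurpose Gateway resource, and it serves as a shuttle source of the SARS-CoV-1 M coding sequence for downstream expression, interaction or functional studies.
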