>Addgene plasmid #168536 | pDONR223 SARS-CoV-1 M_nostop | depositor partial sequence | sequence record 326745 | Inserted CDS without stop codon
ATGGCAGACAACGGTACTATTACCGTTGAGGAGCTTAAACAACTCCTGGAACAATGGAACCTAGTAATAG
GTTTCCTATTCCTAGCCTGGATTATGTTACTACAATTTGCCTATTCTAATCGGAACAGGTTTTTGTACAT
AATAAAGCTTGTTTTCCTCTGGCTCTTGTGGCCAGTAACACTTGCTTGTTTTGTGCTTGCTGCTGTCTAC
AGAATTAATTGGGTGACTGGCGGGATTGCGATTGCAATGGCTTGTATTGTAGGCTTGATGTGGCTTAGCT
ACTTCGTTGCTTCCTTCAGGCTGTTTGCTCGTACCCGCTCAATGTGGTCATTCAACCCAGAAACAAACAT
TCTTCTCAATGTGCCTCTCCGGGGGACAATTGTGACCAGACCGCTCATGGAAAGTGAACTTGTCATTGGT
GCTGTGATCATTCGTGGTCACTTGCGAATGGCCGGACACTCCCTAGGGCGCTGTGACATTAAGGACCTGC
CAAAAGAGATCACTGTGGCTACATCACGAACGCTTTCTTATTACAAATTAGGAGCGTCGCAGCGTGTAGG
CACTGATTCAGGTTTTGCTGCATACAACCGCTACCGTATTGGAAACTATAAATTAAATACAGACCACGCC
GGTAGCAACGACAATATTGCTTTGCTAGTACAG
